Addgene plasmid #32290: JDS78
Purpose: (Empty Backbone)
Depositing lab: Keith Joung. Depositing organization: Massachusetts General Hospital. Publication: Targeted gene disruption in somatic zebrafish cells using engineered TALENs. Sander JD, Cade L, Khayter C, Reyon D, Peterson RT, Joung JK, Yeh JR. Nat Biotechnol. 2011 Aug 5;29(8):697-8. doi: 10.1038/nbt.1934. PubMed 21822241.
Backbone
  Vector backbone: JDS78
  Backbone size (bp): 6447
  Vector type: Mammalian Expression ; T7
  Promoter: CMV
  Tag / fusion protein: 3X Flag (N terminal on backbone); FOKI WT (C terminal on backbone)
Growth in bacteria
  Bacterial resistance: Ampicillin, 100 μg/mL
  Growth temperature: 37°C
  Growth strain: XL1 Blue
  Copy number: High Copy
Terms and licenses: Academic/Nonprofit Terms; Industry Terms: Not Available to Industry
Depositor comments: Backbone contains SNG/T 0.5 Domain TAL N-terminal: ∆152 (Miller et al. 2011) TAL C-terminus: +63 (Miller et al. 2011) FOKI: WT
How to cite: JDS78 was a gift from Keith Joung (Addgene plasmid # 32290 ; http://n2t.net/addgene:32290 ; RRID:Addgene_32290)
