[The description below was written by a language model from this plasmid's Addgene catalogue record.]
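Description:
JDS78 is an empty-backbone TALEN expression vector of about 6.4 kb, designed to receive an assembled array of TAL effector repeats and express the resulting nuclease. It is catalogued as a mammalian expression plasmid with a CMV promoter, and the vector type also lists T7, which indicates that a T7 promoter is available for in vitro transcription of the coding region into mRNA. It is maintained in E. coli as a high-copy plasmid under ampicillin selection. The record does not name the origin of replication and no feature table is provided, so the exact layout of elements cannot be confirmed.

The backbone already supplies the constant parts of a TALEN. These are an N-terminal 3X FLAG tag for detection, a truncated TAL effector N-terminal region (the Δ152 architecture), a TAL C-terminal segment (+63), and a wild-type FokI cleavage domain fused at the C-terminus. The depositor notes that the backbone also carries the final 0.5 (half) repeat, recorded as SNG/T. This most likely means an NG repeat-variable diresidue specifying thymine, so this member of the vector family would be chosen when the last base of the target site is T. A user-built repeat array cloned between the N-terminal region and the half repeat completes the DNA-binding domain. Because FokI cleaves as a dimer, two such constructs directed at neighbouring half-sites are used together to make a double-strand break.

The associated publication describes targeted gene disruption in somatic zebrafish cells with engineered TALENs, which fits using the T7 promoter to produce RNA for embryo injection and the CMV promoter for expression in cultured cells.
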