>Addgene plasmid #32290 | JDS78 | addgene partial sequence | sequence record 37819 | CMV-F 5'-CGCAAATGGGCGGTAGGCGTG-3'
ACTAGAGAACCCACTGCTTACTGGCTTATCGAAATTAATACGACTCACTATAGGGAGACCCAAGCTGGCT
AGCACCATGGACTACAAAGACCATGACGGTGATTATAAAGATCATGACATCGATTACAAGGATGACGATG
ACAAGATGGCCCCCAAGAAGAAGAGGAAGGTGGGCATTCACCGCGGGGTACCTATGGTGGACTTGAGGAC
ACTCGGTTATTCGCAACAGCAACAGGAGAAAATCAAGCCTAAGGTCAGGAGCACCGTCGCGCAACACCAC
GAGGCGCTTGTGGGGCATGGCTTCACTCATGCGCATATTGTCGCGCTTTCACAGCACCCTGCGGCGCTTG
GGACGGTGGCTGTCAAATACCAAGATATGATTGCGGCCCTGCCCGAAGCCACGCACGAGGCAATTGTAGG
GGTCGGTAAACAGTGGTCGGGAGCGCGAGCACTTGAGGCGCTGCTGACTGTGGCGGGTGAGCTTAGGGGG
CCTCCGCTCCAGCTCGACACCGGGCAGCTGCTGAAGATCGCGAAGAGAGGGGGAGTAACAGCGGTAGAGG
CAGTGCACGCCTGGCGCAATGCGCTCACCGGGGCCCCCTTGAACAGAGACGATTAATGCGTCTCGCTGAC
ACCCGAACAGGTGGTCGCCATTGCTTCTAATGGGGGAGGACGGCCAGCCTTGGAGTCCATCGTAGCCCAA
TTGTCCAGGCCCGATCCCGCGTTGGCTGCGTTAACGAATGACCATCTGGTGGCGTTGGCATGTCTTGGTG
GACGACCCGCGCTCGATGCAGTCAAAAAGGGTCTGCCTCATGCTCCCGCATTGATCAAAAGAACCAACCG
GCGGATTCCCGAGAGAACTTCCCATCGAGTCGCGGGATCCCAACTAGTCAAAAGTGAACTGGAG
