>Addgene plasmid #32290 | JDS78 | addgene partial sequence | sequence record 38265 | BGH-rev 5'-TAGAAGGCACAGTCGAGG-3'
GGTGATGATGACCGGTACGCGTAGAATCGAGACCGAGGAGAGGGTTAGGGATAGGCTTACCTTCGAAGGG
CCCTTAAAAGTTTATCTCGCCGTTATTAAATTTCCGTCTGACTTCCTCTAAGGTTAATGTGCCGGCTTTA
ATCATTTCTCCACCAATTAAAAGCTCTTCTACACTAAGAACAGCTCCATTACAATTAGTGATATGATTTA
ATCGTGTAAGCTGAGCTTTGTAGTTTCCTTTAAAGTGACCACTCACAAATAAAAACTTAAATTCCGTTAC
AGAAGATGGATAGACTTTCCACCATTCATTAGGGTTGATATGTTTGTTTCGTGTTTGATTTTCTTCGACA
TATCGTTGCATTTCATCTGCTTGGCCAATTGGCAGATTATAACCTCCGCTATAAGCTTTAGTATCCACGA
TCACACCGTAATCAATAGGAGATCCGACAGTATAAATTGCTCCGTCCGGTTTCCTTGATCCACCCAAATG
TTTACCTCTATATCCATAAACTTTCATAAAAAATTCCATTACCTTCATTTCAAGAATTCTATCCTGAGTG
GAATTTCTGGCAATTTCAATTAATTCAATATATTCATGAGGCACATATTTCAATTTATGACGAAGTTCAG
ATTTCTTCTCCTCCAGTTCACTTTTGACTAGTTGGGATCCCGCGACTCGATGGGAAGTTCTCTCGGGAAT
CCGCCGGTTGGTTCTTTTGATCAA
