LOCUS       Exported 6447 bp ds-DNA circular SYN 12-MAY-2021
DEFINITION  synthetic circular DNA
ACCESSION   .
VERSION     .
KEYWORDS    JDS78
SOURCE      synthetic DNA construct
  ORGANISM  synthetic DNA construct
REFERENCE   1 (bases 1 to 6447)
  AUTHORS   Sander JD, Cade L, Khayter C, Reyon D, Peterson RT, Joung JK, Yeh JR
  TITLE     Targeted gene disruption in somatic zebrafish cells using engineered
            TALENs.
  JOURNAL   Nat Biotechnol. 2011 Aug 5;29(8):697-8. doi: 10.1038/nbt.1934.
  PUBMED    21822241
REFERENCE   2 (bases 1 to 6447)
  AUTHORS   .
  TITLE     Direct Submission
  JOURNAL   Exported May 12, 2021 from SnapGene Server 1.1.58
            http://www.snapgene.com
FEATURES             Location/Qualifiers
     source          1..6447
                     /organism="synthetic DNA construct"
                     /mol_type="other DNA"
     primer_bind     complement(44..63)
                     /label=pRS-marker
                     /note="pRS vectors, use to sequence yeast selectable
                     marker"
     enhancer        235..614
                     /label=CMV enhancer
                     /note="human cytomegalovirus immediate early enhancer"
     promoter        615..818
                     /label=CMV promoter
                     /note="human cytomegalovirus (CMV) immediate early
                     promoter"
     primer_bind     769..789
                     /label=CMV-F
                     /note="Human CMV immediate early promoter, forward primer"
     primer_bind     863..882
                     /label=T7
                     /note="T7 promoter, forward primer"
     promoter        863..881
                     /label=T7 promoter
                     /note="promoter for bacteriophage T7 RNA polymerase"
     CDS             907..972
                     /codon_start=1
                     /product="three tandem FLAG(R) epitope tags, followed by an
                     enterokinase cleavage site"
                     /label=3xFLAG
                     /translation="DYKDHDGDYKDHDIDYKDDDDK"
     CDS             979..999
                     /codon_start=1
                     /product="nuclear localization signal of SV40 (simian virus
                     40) large T antigen"
                     /label=SV40 NLS
                     /translation="PKKKRKV"
     CDS             1708..2295
                     /codon_start=1
                     /product="nonspecific DNA cleavage domain of the FokI
                     endonuclease (Li et al., 1992)"
                     /label=FokI cleavage domain
                     /note="must dimerize to be catalytically active"
                     /translation="QLVKSELEEKKSELRHKLKYVPHEYIELIEIARNSTQDRILEMKV
                     MEFFMKVYGYRGKHLGGSRKPDGAIYTVGSPIDYGVIVDTKAYSGGYNLPIGQADEMQR
                     YVEENQTRNKHINPNEWWKVYPSSVTEFKFLFVSGHFKGNYKAQLTRLNHITNCNGAVL
                     SVEELLIGGEMIKAGTLTLEEVRRKFNNGEINF"
     CDS             2311..2352
                     /codon_start=1
                     /product="epitope tag from simian virus 5"
                     /label=V5 tag
                     /translation="GKPIPNPLLGLDST"
     CDS             2362..2379
                     /codon_start=1
                     /product="6xHis affinity tag"
                     /label=6xHis
                     /translation="HHHHHH"
     primer_bind     complement(2402..2419)
                     /label=BGH-rev
                     /note="Bovine growth hormone terminator, reverse primer.
                     Also called BGH reverse"
     polyA_signal    2408..2632
                     /label=bGH poly(A) signal
                     /note="bovine growth hormone polyadenylation signal"
     rep_origin      2678..3106
                     /direction=RIGHT
                     /label=f1 ori
                     /note="f1 bacteriophage origin of replication; arrow
                     indicates direction of (+) strand synthesis"
     primer_bind     complement(2765..2784)
                     /label=F1ori-R
                     /note="F1 origin, reverse primer"
     primer_bind     2975..2996
                     /label=F1ori-F
                     /note="F1 origin, forward primer"
     primer_bind     complement(3115..3135)
                     /label=pBABE 3'
                     /note="SV40 enhancer, reverse primer for pBABE vectors"
     promoter        3120..3450
                     /label=SV40 promoter
                     /note="SV40 enhancer and early promoter"
     rep_origin      3301..3436
                     /label=SV40 ori
                     /note="SV40 origin of replication"
     primer_bind     3363..3382
                     /label=SV40pro-F
                     /note="SV40 promoter/origin, forward primer"
     promoter        3498..3545
                     /label=EM7 promoter
                     /note="synthetic bacterial promoter "
     CDS             3564..3962
                     /codon_start=1
                     /gene="Aspergillus terreus BSD"
                     /product="blasticidin S deaminase"
                     /label=BSD
                     /note="confers resistance to blasticidin"
                     /translation="MAKPLSQEESTLIERATATINSIPISEDYSVASAALSSDGRIFTG
                     VNVYHFTGGPCAELVVLGTAAAAAAGNLTCIVAIGNENRGILSPCGRCRQVLLDLHPGI
                     KAIVKDSDGQPTAVGIRELLPSGYVWEG"
     polyA_signal    4120..4241
                     /label=SV40 poly(A) signal
                     /note="SV40 polyadenylation signal"
     primer_bind     complement(4157..4176)
                     /label=SV40pA-R
                     /note="SV40 polyA, reverse primer"
     primer_bind     4211..4230
                     /label=EBV-rev
                     /note="SV40 polyA terminator, reverse primer"
     primer_bind     complement(4290..4306)
                     /label=M13 rev
                     /note="common sequencing primer, one of multiple similar
                     variants"
     primer_bind     complement(4290..4306)
                     /label=M13 Reverse
                     /note="In lacZ gene. Also called M13-rev"
     primer_bind     complement(4303..4325)
                     /label=M13/pUC Reverse
                     /note="In lacZ gene"
     protein_bind    4314..4330
                     /label=lac operator
                     /bound_moiety="lac repressor encoded by lacI"
                     /note="The lac repressor binds to the lac operator to
                     inhibit transcription in E. coli. This inhibition can be
                     relieved by adding lactose or
                     isopropyl-beta-D-thiogalactopyranoside (IPTG)."
     promoter        complement(4338..4368)
                     /label=lac promoter
                     /note="promoter for the E. coli lac operon"
     protein_bind    4383..4404
                     /label=CAP binding site
                     /bound_moiety="E. coli catabolite activator protein"
                     /note="CAP binding activates transcription in the presence
                     of cAMP."
     primer_bind     complement(4521..4538)
                     /label=L4440
                     /note="L4440 vector, forward primer"
     rep_origin      complement(4692..5280)
                     /direction=LEFT
                     /label=ori
                     /note="high-copy-number ColE1/pMB1/pBR322/pUC origin of
                     replication"
     primer_bind     complement(4772..4791)
                     /label=pBR322ori-F
                     /note="pBR322 origin, forward primer"
     CDS             complement(5451..6311)
                     /codon_start=1
                     /gene="bla"
                     /product="beta-lactamase"
                     /label=AmpR
                     /note="confers resistance to ampicillin, carbenicillin, and
                     related antibiotics"
                     /translation="MSIQHFRVALIPFFAAFCLPVFAHPETLVKVKDAEDQLGARVGYI
                     ELDLNSGKILESFRPEERFPMMSTFKVLLCGAVLSRIDAGQEQLGRRIHYSQNDLVEYS
                     PVTEKHLTDGMTVRELCSAAITMSDNTAANLLLTTIGGPKELTAFLHNMGDHVTRLDRW
                     EPELNEAIPNDERDTTMPVAMATTLRKLLTGELLTLASRQQLIDWMEADKVAGPLLRSA
                     LPAGWFIADKSGAGERGSRGIIAALGPDGKPSRIVVIYTTGSQATMDERNRQIAEIGAS
                     LIKHW"
     primer_bind     6074..6093
                     /label=Amp-R
                     /note="Ampicillin resistance gene, reverse primer"
     promoter        complement(6312..6416)
                     /gene="bla"
                     /label=AmpR promoter
ORIGIN
        1 gacggatcgg gagatctccc gatcccctat ggtcgactct cagtacaatc tgctctgatg
       61 ccgcatagtt aagccagtat ctgctccctg cttgtgtgtt ggaggtcgct gagtagtgcg
      121 cgagcaaaat ttaagctaca acaaggcaag gcttgaccga caattgcatg aagaatctgc
      181 ttagggttag gcgttttgcg ctgcttcgcg atgtacgggc cagatatacg cgttgacatt
      241 gattattgac tagttattaa tagtaatcaa ttacggggtc attagttcat agcccatata
      301 tggagttccg cgttacataa cttacggtaa atggcccgcc tggctgaccg cccaacgacc
      361 cccgcccatt gacgtcaata atgacgtatg ttcccatagt aacgccaata gggactttcc
      421 attgacgtca atgggtggac tatttacggt aaactgccca cttggcagta catcaagtgt
      481 atcatatgcc aagtacgccc cctattgacg tcaatgacgg taaatggccc gcctggcatt
      541 atgcccagta catgacctta tgggactttc ctacttggca gtacatctac gtattagtca
      601 tcgctattac catggtgatg cggttttggc agtacatcaa tgggcgtgga tagcggtttg
      661 actcacgggg atttccaagt ctccacccca ttgacgtcaa tgggagtttg ttttggcacc
      721 aaaatcaacg ggactttcca aaatgtcgta acaactccgc cccattgacg caaatgggcg
      781 gtaggcgtgt acggtgggag gtctatataa gcagagctct ctggctaact agagaaccca
      841 ctgcttactg gcttatcgaa attaatacga ctcactatag ggagacccaa gctggctagc
      901 accatggact acaaagacca tgacggtgat tataaagatc atgacatcga ttacaaggat
      961 gacgatgaca agatggcccc caagaagaag aggaaggtgg gcattcaccg cggggtacct
     1021 atggtggact tgaggacact cggttattcg caacagcaac aggagaaaat caagcctaag
     1081 gtcaggagca ccgtcgcgca acaccacgag gcgcttgtgg ggcatggctt cactcatgcg
     1141 catattgtcg cgctttcaca gcaccctgcg gcgcttggga cggtggctgt caaataccaa
     1201 gatatgattg cggccctgcc cgaagccacg cacgaggcaa ttgtaggggt cggtaaacag
     1261 tggtcgggag cgcgagcact tgaggcgctg ctgactgtgg cgggtgagct tagggggcct
     1321 ccgctccagc tcgacaccgg gcagctgctg aagatcgcga agagaggggg agtaacagcg
     1381 gtagaggcag tgcacgcctg gcgcaatgcg ctcaccgggg cccccttgaa cagagacgat
     1441 taatgcgtct cgctgacacc cgaacaggtg gtcgccattg cttctaatgg gggaggacgg
     1501 ccagccttgg agtccatcgt agcccaattg tccaggcccg atcccgcgtt ggctgcgtta
     1561 acgaatgacc atctggtggc gttggcatgt cttggtggac gacccgcgct cgatgcagtc
     1621 aaaaagggtc tgcctcatgc tcccgcattg atcaaaagaa ccaaccggcg gattcccgag
     1681 agaacttccc atcgagtcgc gggatcccaa ctagtcaaaa gtgaactgga ggagaagaaa
     1741 tctgaacttc gtcataaatt gaaatatgtg cctcatgaat atattgaatt aattgaaatt
     1801 gccagaaatt ccactcagga tagaattctt gaaatgaagg taatggaatt ttttatgaaa
     1861 gtttatggat atagaggtaa acatttgggt ggatcaagga aaccggacgg agcaatttat
     1921 actgtcggat ctcctattga ttacggtgtg atcgtggata ctaaagctta tagcggaggt
     1981 tataatctgc caattggcca agcagatgaa atgcaacgat atgtcgaaga aaatcaaaca
     2041 cgaaacaaac atatcaaccc taatgaatgg tggaaagtct atccatcttc tgtaacggaa
     2101 tttaagtttt tatttgtgag tggtcacttt aaaggaaact acaaagctca gcttacacga
     2161 ttaaatcata tcactaattg taatggagct gttcttagtg tagaagagct tttaattggt
     2221 ggagaaatga ttaaagccgg cacattaacc ttagaggaag tcagacggaa atttaataac
     2281 ggcgagataa acttttaagg gcccttcgaa ggtaagccta tccctaaccc tctcctcggt
     2341 ctcgattcta cgcgtaccgg tcatcatcac catcaccatt gagtttaaac ccgctgatca
     2401 gcctcgactg tgccttctag ttgccagcca tctgttgttt gcccctcccc cgtgccttcc
     2461 ttgaccctgg aaggtgccac tcccactgtc ctttcctaat aaaatgagga aattgcatcg
     2521 cattgtctga gtaggtgtca ttctattctg gggggtgggg tggggcagga cagcaagggg
     2581 gaggattggg aagacaatag caggcatgct ggggatgcgg tgggctctat ggcttctgag
     2641 gcggaaagaa ccagctgggg ctctaggggg tatccccnnn nnnnnnnnnn nnnnnnnnnn
     2701 nnnnnnnnnn nnnnnnnnnn nnnnnnnnnn nnnnnnnnnn nnnnnnnnnn nnnnnnnnnn
     2761 nnnnnnnnnn nnnnnnnnnn nnnnnnnnnn nnnnnnnnnn ncgccggctt tccccgtcaa
     2821 gctctaaatc ggggcannnn nnnnnnnnnn nnnnnnnnnn nnnnnnnnnn nnnnnnnnnn
     2881 nnnnnnnnnn nnnannnnnn nnnnnnnnnn nnnnnnnnnn nnnnnnnnnn nnnnnnnnnn
     2941 nnncctttga cgttggagtc cacgttcttt aatagtggac tcttgttcca aactggaaca
     3001 acactcaacc ctatctcggt ctattctttt gatttataag ggattttggg gatttcggcc
     3061 tattggttaa aaaatgagct gatttaacaa aaatttaacg cgaattaatt ctgtggaatg
     3121 tgtgtcagtt agggtgtgga aagtccccag gctccccagg caggcagaag tatgcaaagc
     3181 atgcatctca attagtcagc aaccaggtgt ggaaagtccc caggctcccc agcaggcaga
     3241 agtatgcaaa gcatgcatct caattagtca gcaaccatag tcccgcccct aactccgccc
     3301 atcccgcccc taactccgcc cagttccgcc cattctccgc cccatggctg actaattttt
     3361 tttatttatg cagaggccga ggccgcctct gcctctgagc tattccagaa gtagtgagga
     3421 ggcttttttg gaggcctagg cttttgcaaa aagctcccgg gagcttgtat atccattttc
     3481 ggatctgatc agcacgtgtt gacaattaat catcggcata gtatatcggc atagtataat
     3541 acgacaaggt gaggaactaa accatggcca agcctttgtc tcaagaagaa tccaccctca
     3601 ttgaaagagc aacggctaca atcaacagca tccccatctc tgaagactac agcgtcgcca
     3661 gcgcagctct ctctagcgac ggccgcatct tcactggtgt caatgtatat cattttactg
     3721 ggggaccttg tgcagaactc gtggtgctgg gcactgctgc tgctgcggca gctggcaacc
     3781 tgacttgtat cgtcgcgatc ggaaatgaga acaggggcat cttgagcccc tgcggacggt
     3841 gtcgacaggt gcttctcgat ctgcatcctg ggatcaaagc gatagtgaag gacagtgatg
     3901 gacagccgac ggcagttggg attcgtgaat tgctgccctc tggttatgtg tgggagggct
     3961 aagcacttcg tggccgagga gcaggactga cacgtgctac gagatttcga ttccaccgcc
     4021 gccttctatg aaaggttggg cttcggaatc gttttccggg acgccggctg gatgatcctc
     4081 cagcgcgggg atctcatgct ggagttcttc gcccacccca acttgtttat tgcagcttat
     4141 aatggttaca aataaagcaa tagcatcaca aatttcacaa ataaagcatt tttttcactg
     4201 cattctagtt gtggtttgtc caaactcatc aatgtatctt atcatgtctg tataccgtcg
     4261 acctctagct agagcttggc gtaatcatgg tcatagctgt ttcctgtgtg aaattgttat
     4321 ccgctcacaa ttccacacaa catacgagcc ggaagcataa agtgtaaagc ctggggtgcc
     4381 taatgagtga gctaactcac attaattgcg ttgcgctcac tgcccgcttt ccagtcggga
     4441 aacctgtcgt gccagctgca ttaatgaatc ggccaacgcg cggggagagg cggtttgcgt
     4501 attgggcgct cttccgcttc ctcgctcact gactcgctgc gctcggtcgt tcggctgcgg
     4561 cgagcggtat cagctcactc aaaggcggta atacggttat ccacagaatc aggggataac
     4621 gcaggaaaga acatgtgagc aaaaggccag caaaaggcca ggaaccgtaa aaaggccgcg
     4681 ttgctggcgt ttttccatag gctccgcccc cctgacgagc atcacaaaaa tcgacgctca
     4741 agtcagaggt ggcgaaaccc gacaggacta taaagatacc aggcgtttcc ccctggaagc
     4801 tccctcgtgc gctctcctgt tccgaccctg ccgcttaccg gatacctgtc cgcctttctc
     4861 ccttcgggaa gcgtggcgct ttctcaatgc tcacgctgta ggtatctcag ttcggtgtag
     4921 gtcgttcgct ccaagctggg ctgtgtgcac gaaccccccg ttcagcccga ccgctgcgcc
     4981 ttatccggta actatcgtct tgagtccaac ccggtaagac acgacttatc gccactggca
     5041 gcagccactg gtaacaggat tagcagagcg aggtatgtag gcggtgctac agagttcttg
     5101 aagtggtggc ctaactacgg ctacactaga aggacagtat ttggtatctg cgctctgctg
     5161 aagccagtta ccttcggaaa aagagttggt agctcttgat ccggcaaaca aaccaccgct
     5221 ggtagcggtg gtttttttgt ttgcaagcag cagattacgc gcagaaaaaa aggatctcaa
     5281 gaagatcctt tgatcttttc tacggggtct gacgctcagt ggaacgaaaa ctcacgttaa
     5341 gggattttgg tcatgagatt atcaaaaagg atcttcacct agatcctttt aaattaaaaa
     5401 tgaagtttta aatcaatcta aagtatatat gagtaaactt ggtctgacag ttaccaatgc
     5461 ttaatcagtg aggcacctat ctcagcgatc tgtctatttc gttcatccat agttgcctga
     5521 ctccccgtcg tgtagataac tacgatacgg gagggcttac catctggccc cagtgctgca
     5581 atgataccgc gagacccacg ctcaccggct ccagatttat cagcaataaa ccagccagcc
     5641 ggaagggccg agcgcagaag tggtcctgca actttatccg cctccatcca gtctattaat
     5701 tgttgccggg aagctagagt aagtagttcg ccagttaata gtttgcgcaa cgttgttgcc
     5761 attgctacag gcatcgtggt gtcacgctcg tcgtttggta tggcttcatt cagctccggt
     5821 tcccaacgat caaggcgagt tacatgatcc cccatgttgt gcaaaaaagc ggttagctcc
     5881 ttcggtcctc cgatcgttgt cagaagtaag ttggccgcag tgttatcact catggttatg
     5941 gcagcactgc ataattctct tactgtcatg ccatccgtaa gatgcttttc tgtgactggt
     6001 gagtactcaa ccaagtcatt ctgagaatag tgtatgcggc gaccgagttg ctcttgcccg
     6061 gcgtcaatac gggataatac cgcgccacat agcagaactt taaaagtgct catcattgga
     6121 aaacgttctt cggggcgaaa actctcaagg atcttaccgc tgttgagatc cagttcgatg
     6181 taacccactc gtgcacccaa ctgatcttca gcatctttta ctttcaccag cgtttctggg
     6241 tgagcaaaaa caggaaggca aaatgccgca aaaaagggaa taagggcgac acggaaatgt
     6301 tgaatactca tactcttcct ttttcaatat tattgaagca tttatcaggg ttattgtctc
     6361 atgagcggat acatatttga atgtatttag aaaaataaac aaataggggt tccgcgcaca
     6421 tttccccgaa aagtgccacc tgacgtc
//
